Addgene plasmid #105847: pBad-HPII TAG415
Purpose: expresses E. coli HPII catalase with TAG stop codon at site 415 and N-terminal 6x his tag
Depositing lab: Ryan Mehl. Depositing organization: Oregon State University. Publication: Chemical Biology & Biochemistry Laboratory : Using Genetic Code Expansion Manual. Mehl R, van Zee K, Kean K. 2020.
Backbone
  Vector backbone: pBad
  Backbone manufacturer: Invitrogen
  Backbone size w/o insert (bp): 4100
  Total vector size (bp): 6476
  Vector type: Bacterial Expression
Growth in bacteria
  Bacterial resistance: Ampicillin, 100 μg/mL
  Growth temperature: 37°C
  Growth strain: DH5alpha
  Copy number: Low Copy
Gene/Insert
  Gene/Insert name: hydroperoxidase II catalase (alt name: HPII)
  Species: E. coli
  Insert size (bp): 2376
  Mutation: TAG stop codon at site 415
  Promoter: pBad/arabinose
  Tag / fusion protein: 6x his tag (N terminal on backbone)
  Cloning method: Restriction Enzyme; 5′ cloning site XhoI (not destroyed); 3′ cloning site KpnI (not destroyed)
  Sequencing primers: 5′ ATGCCATAGCATTTTTATCC; 3′ GATTTAATCTGTATCAGG
Terms and licenses: Academic/Nonprofit Terms; Industry Terms: Not Available to Industry
Depositor comments: Please visit https://openlibrary-repo.ecampusontario.ca/jspui/handle/123456789/838 for Chemical Biology & Biochemistry Laboratory Using Genetic Code Expansion Manual.
How to cite: pBad-HPII TAG415 was a gift from Ryan Mehl (Addgene plasmid # 105847 ; http://n2t.net/addgene:105847 ; RRID:Addgene_105847)
