[The description below was written by a language model from this plasmid's Addgene catalogue record and pLannotate feature annotations shown in this document.]
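Description:
pBad-HPII TAG415 is a bacterial expression plasmid built on the Invitrogen pBad backbone for arabinose-inducible production of E. coli hydroperoxidase II catalase (HPII, the katE gene product), which decomposes hydrogen peroxide to water and oxygen. The coding sequence carries an amber (TAG) stop codon in place of the codon at site 415. It was cloned between XhoI and KpnI sites that remain intact. Transcription is driven by the araBAD promoter, and the divergently oriented araC gene on the same plasmid supplies the regulator that keeps the promoter repressed until L-arabinose is added. Upstream of katE, the backbone contributes an N-terminal leader containing the 6xHis tag, a T7 gene 10 leader that promotes efficient translation, and an Xpress epitope with an enterokinase cleavage site. The rrnB T1 and T2 terminators, along with an adjacent 5S rRNA segment, close the transcription unit.

The plasmid is maintained in E. coli by a ColE1/pBR322-type origin with the bom region and only a fragment of rop. The feature annotation labels this origin class as high copy, whereas the catalogue lists the plasmid as low copy. Selection is by ampicillin through the bla gene. The catalogue gives a total size of 6476 bp, while the sequenced record is 6,354 nt.

The associated publication is a teaching laboratory manual on genetic code expansion. In that setting, an in-frame amber codon is normally read through by a separately supplied orthogonal suppressor tRNA/aminoacyl-tRNA synthetase pair, which places a noncanonical amino acid at position 415. Without suppression, translation would stop there and give a truncated, His-tagged product. The record does not name a suppression system or a particular amino acid.
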