Features (pLannotate 1.2.2; 14 found; start..end, strand, type, name):
     11..295     +  promoter       araBAD promoter: araBAD; promoter of the L-arabinose operon of E. coli; the araC regulatory gene is transcribed in the opposite direction (Guzman et al., 1995)
    341..361     +  CDS            capTEV™ (fragment): composite tag for in vivo biotinylation, TEV protease cleavage, and 6xHis tagging
    362..394     +  CDS            T7 tag (gene 10 leader): leader peptide from bacteriophage T7 gene 10 promotes efficient translation in E. coli
    398..421     +  CDS            Xpress™ tag: Xpress™ epitope tag, including an enterokinase recognition and cleavage site
    446..2701    +  CDS            katE: CATE_ECOLI - Experimental evidence at protein level: Swiss-Prot protein existence level 1. Decomposes hydrogen peroxide into water and oxygen; serves to protect cells from the toxic effects of hydrogen peroxide. From Escherichia coli (strain K12).
   2816..2931    +  ncRNA          5S rRNA: Accession: RF00001 - 5S ribosomal RNA
   2935..3021    +  terminator     rrnB T1 terminator: Escherichia coli rrnB; transcription terminator T1 from the E. coli rrnB gene
   3113..3140    +  terminator     rrnB T2 terminator: transcription terminator T2 from the E. coli rrnB gene
   3159..3250    +  promoter       AmpR promoter: bla
   3251..4111    +  CDS            AmpR: β-lactamase; bla; confers resistance to ampicillin, carbenicillin, and related antibiotics
   4282..4870    +  rep_origin     ori: high-copy-number ColE1/pMB1/pBR322/pUC origin of replication
   5056..5196    -  misc_feature   bom: basis of mobility region from pBR322
   5298..5338    -  CDS            rop (fragment): Rop protein, which maintains plasmids at low copy number; rop
   5460..6338    -  CDS            araC: L-arabinose regulatory protein; araC
>Addgene plasmid #105847 | pBad-HPII TAG415 | addgene full sequence | sequence record 205555 | Addgene NGS Result
CCATTCAGAGAAGAAACCAATTGTCCATATTGCATCAGACATTGCCGTCACTGCGTCTTTTACTGGCTCT
TCTCGCTAACCAAACCGGTAACCCCGCTTATTAAAAGCATTCTGTAACAAAGCGGGACCAAAGCCATGAC
AAAAACGCGTAACAAAAGTGTCTATAATCACGGCAGAAAAGTCCACATTGATTATTTGCACGGCGTCACA
CTTTGCTATGCCATAGCATTTTTATCCATAAGATTAGCGGATCCTACCTGACGCTTTTTATCGCAACTCT
CTACTGTTTCTCCATACCCGTTTTTTGGGCTAACAGGAGGAATTAACCATGGGGGGTTCTCATCATCATC
ATCATCATGGTATGGCTAGCATGACTGGTGGACAGCAAATGGGTCGGGATCTGTACGACGATGACGATAA
GGATCGATGGGGATCCGAGCTCGAGTCGCAACATAACGAAAAGAACCCACATCAGCACCAGTCACCACTA
CACGATTCCAGCGAAGCGAAACCGGGGATGGACTCACTGGCACCTGAGGACGGCTCTCATCGTCCAGCGG
CTGAACCAACACCGCCAGGTGCACAACCTACCGCCCCAGGGAGCCTGAAAGCCCCTGATACGCGTAACGA
AAAACTTAATTCTCTGGAAGACGTACGCAAAGGCAGTGAAAATTATGCGCTGACCACTAATCAGGGCGTG
CGCATCGCCGACGATCAAAACTCACTGCGTGCCGGTAGCCGTGGTCCAACGCTGCTGGAAGATTTTATTC
TGCGCGAGAAAATCACCCACTTTGACCATGAGCGCATTCCGGAACGTATTGTTCATGCACGCGGATCAGC
CGCTCACGGTTATTTCCAGCCATATAAAAGCTTAAGCGATATTACCAAAGCGGATTTCCTCTCAGATCCG
AACAAAATCACCCCAGTATTTGTACGTTTCTCTACCGTTCAGGGTGGTGCTGGCTCTGCTGATACCGTGC
GTGATATCCGTGGCTTTGCCACCAAGTTCTATACCGAAGAGGGTATTTTTGACCTCGTTGGCAATAACAC
GCCAATCTTCTTTATCCAGGATGCGCATAAATTCCCCGATTTTGTTCATGCGGTAAAACCAGAACCGCAC
TGGGCAATTCCACAAGGGCAAAGTGCCCACGATACTTTCTGGGATTATGTTTCTCTGCAACCTGAAACTC
TGCACAACGTGATGTGGGCGATGTCGGATCGCGGCATCCCCCGCAGTTACCGCACCATGGAAGGCTTCGG
TATTCACACCTTCCGCCTGATTAATGCCGAAGGGAAGGCAACGTTTGTACGTTTCCACTGGAAACCACTG
GCAGGTAAAGCCTCACTCGTTTGGGATGAAGCACAAAAACTCACCGGACGTGACCCGGACTTCCACCGCC
GCGAGTTGTGGGAAGCCATTGAAGCAGGCGATTTTCCGGAATACGAACTGGGCTTCCAGTTGATTCCTGA
AGAAGATGAATTCAAGTTCGACTTCGATCTTCTCGATCCAACCAAACTTATCCCGGAAGAACTGGTGCCC
GTTCAGCGTGTCGGCAAAATGGTGCTCAATCGCAACCCGGATAACTTCTTTGCTGAAAACGAACAGGCGG
CTTTCCATCCTGGGCATATCGTGCCGGGACTGGACTTCACCAACGATCCGCTGTTGCAGGGACGTTTGTT
CTCCTAGACCGATACACAAATCAGTCGTCTTGGTGGGCCGAATTTCCATGAGATTCCGATTAACCGTCCG
ACCTGCCCTTACCATAATTTCCAGCGTGACGGCATGCATCGCATGGGGATCGACACTAACCCGGCGAATT
ACGAACCGAACTCGATTAACGATAACTGGCCGCGCGAAACACCGCCGGGGCCGAAACGCGGCGGTTTTGA
ATCATACCAGGAGCGCGTGGAAGGCAATAAAGTTCGCGAGCGCAGCCCATCGTTTGGCGAATATTATTCC
CATCCGCGTCTGTTCTGGCTAAGTCAGACGCCATTTGAGCAGCGCCATATTGTCGATGGTTTCAGTTTTG
AGTTAAGCAAAGTCGTTCGTCCGTATATTCGTGAGCGCGTTGTTGACCAGCTGGCGCATATTGATCTCAC
TCTGGCCCAGGCGGTGGCGAAAAATCTCGGTATCGAACTGACTGACGACCAGCTGAATATCACCCCACCT
CCGGACGTCAACGGTCTGAAAAAGGATCCATCCTTAAGTTTGTACGCCATTCCTGACGGTGATGTGAAAG
GTCGCGTGGTAGCGATTTTACTTAATGATGAAGTGAGATCGGCAGACCTTCTGGCCATTCTCAAGGCGCT
GAAGGCCAAAGGCGTTCATGCCAAACTGCTCTACTCCCGAATGGGTGAAGTGACTGCGGATGACGGTACG
GTGTTGCCTATAGCCGCTACCTTTGCCGGTGCACCTTCGCTGACGGTCGATGCGGTCATTGTCCCTTGCG
GCAATATCGCGGATATCGCTGACAACGGCGATGCCAACTACTACCTGATGGAAGCCTACAAACACCTTAA
ACCGATTGCGCTGGCGGGTGACGCGCGCAAGTTTAAAGCAACAATCAAGATCGCTGACCAGGGTGAAGAA
GGGATTGTGGAAGCTGACAGCGCTGACGGTAGTTTTATGGATGAACTGCTAACGCTGATGGCAGCACACC
GCGTGTGGTCACGCATTCCTAAGATTGACAAAATTCCTGCCTGATGGGGTACCATATGGGAATTCGAAGC
TTGGCTGTTTTGGCGGATGAGAGAAGATTTTCAGCCTGATACAGATTAAATCAGAACGCAGAAGCGGTCT
GATAAAACAGAATTTGCCTGGCGGCAGTAGCGCGGTGGTCCCACCTGACCCCATGCCGAACTCAGAAGTG
AAACGCCGTAGCGCCGATGGTAGTGTGGGGTCTCCCCATGCGAGAGTAGGGAACTGCCAGGCATCAAATA
AAACGAAAGGCTCAGTCGAAAGACTGGGCCTTTCGTTTTATCTGTTGTTTGTCGGTGAACGCTCTCCTGA
GTAGGACAAATCCGCCGGGAGCGGATTTGAACGTTGCGAAGCAACGGCCCGGAGGGTGGCGGGCAGGACG
CCCGCCATAAACTGCCAGGCATCAAATTAAGCAGAAGGCCATCCTGACGGATGGCCTTTTTGCGTTTCTA
CAAACTCTTTTGTTTATTTTTCTAAATACATTCAAATATGTATCCGCTCATGAGACAATAACCCTGATAA
ATGCTTCAATAATATTGAAAAAGGAAGAGTATGAGTATTCAACATTTCCGTGTCGCCCTTATTCCCTTTT
TTGCGGCATTTTGCCTTCCTGTTTTTGCTCACCCAGAAACGCTGGTGAAAGTAAAAGATGCTGAAGATCA
GTTGGGTGCACGAGTGGGTTACATCGAACTGGATCTCAACAGCGGTAAGATCCTTGAGAGTTTTCGCCCC
GAAGAACGTTTTCCAATGATGAGCACTTTTAAAGTTCTGCTATGTGGCGCGGTATTATCCCGTGTTGACG
CCGGGCAAGAGCAACTCGGTCGCCGCATACACTATTCTCAGAATGACTTGGTTGAGTACTCACCAGTCAC
AGAAAAGCATCTTACGGATGGCATGACAGTAAGAGAATTATGCAGTGCTGCCATAACCATGAGTGATAAC
ACTGCGGCCAACTTACTTCTGACAACGATCGGAGGACCGAAGGAGCTAACCGCTTTTTTGCACAACATGG
GGGATCATGTAACTCGCCTTGATCGTTGGGAACCGGAGCTGAATGAAGCCATACCAAACGACGAGCGTGA
CACCACGATGCCTGTAGCAATGGCAACAACGTTGCGCAAACTATTAACTGGCGAACTACTTACTCTAGCT
TCCCGGCAACAATTAATAGACTGGATGGAGGCGGATAAAGTTGCAGGACCACTTCTGCGCTCGGCCCTTC
CGGCTGGCTGGTTTATTGCTGATAAATCTGGAGCCGGTGAGCGTGGGTCTCGCGGTATCATTGCAGCACT
GGGGCCAGATGGTAAGCCCTCCCGTATCGTAGTTATCTACACGACGGGGAGTCAGGCAACTATGGATGAA
CGAAATAGACAGATCGCTGAGATAGGTGCCTCACTGATTAAGCATTGGTAACTGTCAGACCAAGTTTACT
CATATATACTTTAGATTGATTTAAAACTTCATTTTTAATTTAAAAGGATCTAGGTGAAGATCCTTTTTGA
TAATCTCATGACCAAAATCCCTTAACGTGAGTTTTCGTTCCACTGAGCGTCAGACCCCGTAGAAAAGATC
AAAGGATCTTCTTGAGATCCTTTTTTTCTGCGCGTAATCTGCTGCTTGCAAACAAAAAAACCACCGCTAC
CAGCGGTGGTTTGTTTGCCGGATCAAGAGCTACCAACTCTTTTTCCGAAGGTAACTGGCTTCAGCAGAGC
GCAGATACCAAATACTGTCCTTCTAGTGTAGCCGTAGTTAGGCCACCACTTCAAGAACTCTGTAGCACCG
CCTACATACCTCGCTCTGCTAATCCTGTTACCAGTGGCTGCTGCCAGTGGCGATAAGTCGTGTCTTACCG
GGTTGGACTCAAGACGATAGTTACCGGATAAGGCGCAGCGGTCGGGCTGAACGGGGGGTTCGTGCACACA
GCCCAGCTTGGAGCGAACGACCTACACCGAACTGAGATACCTACAGCGTGAGCTATGAGAAAGCGCCACG
CTTCCCGAAGGGAGAAAGGCGGACAGGTATCCGGTAAGCGGCAGGGTCGGAACAGGAGAGCGCACGAGGG
AGCTTCCAGGGGGAAACGCCTGGTATCTTTATAGTCCTGTCGGGTTTCGCCACCTCTGACTTGAGCGTCG
ATTTTTGTGATGCTCGTCAGGGGGGCGGAGCCTATGGAAAAACGCCAGCAACGCGGCCTTTTTACGGTTC
CTGGCCTTTTGCTGGCCTTTTGCTCACATGTTCTTTCCTGCGTTATCCCCTGATTCTGTGGATAACCGTA
TTACCGCCTTTGAGTGAGCTGATACCGCTCGCCGCAGCCGAACGACCGAGCGCAGCGAGTCAGTGAGCGA
GGAAGCGGAAGAGCGCCTGATGCGGTATTTTCTCCTTACGCATCTGTGCGGTATTTCACACCGCATATGG
TGCACTCTCAGTACAATCTGCTCTGATGCCGCATAGTTAAGCCAGTATACACTCCGCTATCGCTACGTGA
CTGGGTCATGGCTGCGCCCCGACACCCGCCAACACCCGCTGACGCGCCCTGACGGGCTTGTCTGCTCCCG
GCATCCGCTTACAGACAAGCTGTGACCGTCTCCGGGAGCTGCATGTGTCAGAGGTTTTCACCGTCATCAC
CGAAACGCGCGAGGCAGCAGATCAATTCGCGCGCGAAGGCGAAGCGGCATGCATAATGTGCCTGTCAAAT
GGACGAAGCAGGGATTCTGCAAACCCTATGCTACTCCGTCAAGCCGTCAATTGTCTGATTCGTTACCAAT
TATGACAACTTGACGGCTACATCATTCACTTTTTCTTCACAACCGGCACGGAACTCGCTCGGGCTGGCCC
CGGTGCATTTTTTAAATACCCGCGAGAAATAGAGTTGATCGTCAAAACCAACATTGCGACCGACGGTGGC
GATAGGCATCCGGGTGGTGCTCAAAAGCAGCTTCGCCTGGCTGATACGTTGGTCCTCGCGCCAGCTTAAG
ACGCTAATCCCTAACTGCTGGCGGAAAAGATGTGACAGACGCGACGGCGACAAGCAAACATGCTGTGCGA
CGCTGGCGATATCAAAATTGCTGTCTGCCAGGTGATCGCTGATGTACTGACAAGCCTCGCGTACCCGATT
ATCCATCGGTGGATGGAGCGACTCGTTAATCGCTTCCATGCGCCGCAGTAACAATTGCTCAAGCAGATTT
ATCGCCAGCAGCTCCGAATAGCGCCCTTCCCCTTGCCCGGCGTTAATGATTTGCCCAAACAGGTCGCTGA
AATGCGGCTGGTGCGCTTCATCCGGGCGAAAGAACCCCGTATTGGCAAATATTGACGGCCAGTTAAGCCA
TTCATGCCAGTAGGCGCGCGGACGAAAGTAAACCCACTGGTGATACCATTCGCGAGCCTCCGGATGACGA
CCGTAGTGATGAATCTCTCCTGGCGGGAACAGCAAAATATCACCCGGTCGGCAAACAAATTCTCGTCCCT
GATTTTTCACCACCCCCTGACCGCGAATGGTGAGATTGAGAATATAACCTTTCATTCCCAGCGGTCGGTC
GATAAAAAAATCGAGATAACCGTTGGCCTCAATCGGCGTTAAACCCGCCACCAGATGGGCATTAAACGAG
TATCCCGGCAGCAGGGGATCATTTTGCGCTTCAGCCATACTTTTCATACTCCCG
