>Addgene plasmid #105847 | pBad-HPII TAG415 | depositor partial sequence | sequence record 201321 | HPII catalase insert
ATGGGGGGTTCTCATCATCATCATCATCATGGTATGGCTAGCATGACTGGTGGACAGCAAATGGGTCGGG
ATCTGTACGACGATGACGATAAGGATCGATGGGGATCCGAGCTCGAGTCGCAACATAACGAAAAGAACCC
ACATCAGCACCAGTCACCACTACACGATTCCAGCGAAGCGAAACCGGGGATGGACTCACTGGCACCTGAG
GACGGCTCTCATCGTCCAGCGGCTGAACCAACACCGCCAGGTGCACAACCTACCGCCCCAGGGAGCCTGA
AAGCCCCTGATACGCGTAACGAAAAACTTAATTCTCTGGAAGACGTACGCAAAGGCAGTGAAAATTATGC
GCTGACCACTAATCAGGGCGTGCGCATCGCCGACGATCAAAACTCACTGCGTGCCGGTAGCCGTGGTCCA
ACGCTGCTGGAAGATTTTATTCTGCGCGAGAAAATCACCCACTTTGACCATGAGCGCATTCCGGAACGTA
TTGTTCATGCACGCGGATCAGCCGCTCACGGTTATTTCCAGCCATATAAAAGCTTAAGCGATATTACCAA
AGCGGATTTCCTCTCAGATCCGAACAAAATCACCCCAGTATTTGTACGTTTCTCTACCGTTCAGGGTGGT
GCTGGCTCTGCTGATACCGTGCGTGATATCCGTGGCTTTGCCACCAAGTTCTATACCGAAGAGGGTATTT
TTGACCTCGTTGGCAATAACACGCCAATCTTCTTTATCCAGGATGCGCATAAATTCCCCGATTTTGTTCA
TGCGGTAAAACCAGAACCGCACTGGGCAATTCCACAAGGGCAAAGTGCCCACGATACTTTCTGGGATTAT
GTTTCTCTGCAACCTGAAACTCTGCACAACGTGATGTGGGCGATGTCGGATCGCGGCATCCCCCGCAGTT
ACCGCACCATGGAAGGCTTCGGTATTCACACCTTCCGCCTGATTAATGCCGAAGGGAAGGCAACGTTTGT
ACGTTTCCACTGGAAACCACTGGCAGGTAAAGCCTCACTCGTTTGGGATGAAGCACAAAAACTCACCGGA
CGTGACCCGGACTTCCACCGCCGCGAGTTGTGGGAAGCCATTGAAGCAGGCGATTTTCCGGAATACGAAC
TGGGCTTCCAGTTGATTCCTGAAGAAGATGAATTCAAGTTCGACTTCGATCTTCTCGATCCAACCAAACT
TATCCCGGAAGAACTGGTGCCCGTTCAGCGTGTCGGCAAAATGGTGCTCAATCGCAACCCGGATAACTTC
TTTGCTGAAAACGAACAGGCGGCTTTCCATCCTGGGCATATCGTGCCGGGACTGGACTTCACCAACGATC
CGCTGTTGCAGGGACGTTTGTTCTCCTAGACCGATACACAAATCAGTCGTCTTGGTGGGCCGAATTTCCA
TGAGATTCCGATTAACCGTCCGACCTGCCCTTACCATAATTTCCAGCGTGACGGCATGCATCGCATGGGG
ATCGACACTAACCCGGCGAATTACGAACCGAACTCGATTAACGATAACTGGCCGCGCGAAACACCGCCGG
GGCCGAAACGCGGCGGTTTTGAATCATACCAGGAGCGCGTGGAAGGCAATAAAGTTCGCGAGCGCAGCCC
ATCGTTTGGCGAATATTATTCCCATCCGCGTCTGTTCTGGCTAAGTCAGACGCCATTTGAGCAGCGCCAT
ATTGTCGATGGTTTCAGTTTTGAGTTAAGCAAAGTCGTTCGTCCGTATATTCGTGAGCGCGTTGTTGACC
AGCTGGCGCATATTGATCTCACTCTGGCCCAGGCGGTGGCGAAAAATCTCGGTATCGAACTGACTGACGA
CCAGCTGAATATCACCCCACCTCCGGACGTCAACGGTCTGAAAAAGGATCCATCCTTAAGTTTGTACGCC
ATTCCTGACGGTGATGTGAAAGGTCGCGTGGTAGCGATTTTACTTAATGATGAAGTGAGATCGGCAGACC
TTCTGGCCATTCTCAAGGCGCTGAAGGCCAAAGGCGTTCATGCCAAACTGCTCTACTCCCGAATGGGTGA
AGTGACTGCGGATGACGGTACGGTGTTGCCTATAGCCGCTACCTTTGCCGGTGCACCTTCGCTGACGGTC
GATGCGGTCATTGTCCCTTGCGGCAATATCGCGGATATCGCTGACAACGGCGATGCCAACTACTACCTGA
TGGAAGCCTACAAACACCTTAAACCGATTGCGCTGGCGGGTGACGCGCGCAAGTTTAAAGCAACAATCAA
GATCGCTGACCAGGGTGAAGAAGGGATTGTGGAAGCTGACAGCGCTGACGGTAGTTTTATGGATGAACTG
CTAACGCTGATGGCAGCACACCGCGTGTGGTCACGCATTCCTAAGATTGACAAAATTCCTGCCTGA
